Addgene plasmid #196936: SBE-NLS-mCherry-P2A-CreERT2 PGK-rtTA3
Purpose: TGFbeta reporter driven nuclear mCherry and CreERT2 with PGK driven rtTA3
Depositing lab: Elaine Fuchs. Depositing organization: Rockefeller University. Publication: TGF-beta promotes heterogeneity and drug resistance in squamous cell carcinoma. Oshimori N, Oristian D, Fuchs E. Cell. 2015 Feb 26;160(5):963-976. doi: 10.1016/j.cell.2015.01.043. PubMed 25723170.
Backbone
  Vector backbone: PLKO
  Vector type: Mammalian Expression, Lentiviral, RNAi
Growth in bacteria
  Bacterial resistance: Ampicillin, 100 μg/mL
  Growth temperature: 37°C
  Growth strain: NEB Stable
  Copy number: High Copy
Gene/Insert
  Gene/Insert name: mCherry
  Species: Synthetic
  Promoter: SBE
  Tag / fusion protein: P2A-CreERT2 (C terminal on insert)
  Cloning method: Unknown
  Sequencing primers: 5′ AGATCTTGTCTTCGTTGGGAGTGA
Terms and licenses: Academic/Nonprofit Terms; Industry Terms: Not Available to Industry
How to cite: SBE-NLS-mCherry-P2A-CreERT2 PGK-rtTA3 was a gift from Elaine Fuchs (Addgene plasmid # 196936 ; http://n2t.net/addgene:196936 ; RRID:Addgene_196936)
