[The description below was written by a language model from this plasmid's Addgene catalogue record and pLannotate feature annotations shown in this document.]
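Description:
SBE-NLS-mCherry-P2A-CreERT2 PGK-rtTA3 is a third-generation, self-inactivating lentiviral vector built on the pLKO backbone and designed as a TGF-β signalling reporter for mammalian cells. It is propagated in E. coli through a high-copy ColE1/pUC-type origin with ampicillin selection (AmpR), and also carries an f1 origin and an SV40 origin. The viral framework comprises an RSV promoter fused to a truncated HIV-1 5' LTR, the Ψ packaging signal, RRE, cPPT/CTS and a ΔU3 3' LTR, so the genome can be packaged with helper plasmids and integrates without regenerating an active viral promoter.

The payload consists of two transcription units in opposite orientations. In the forward direction, the human PGK promoter constitutively drives rtTA3, the doxycycline-activated transactivator, which lets transduced cells switch on separate Tet-responsive transgenes. In the reverse orientation, the promoter recorded as SBE (generally meaning Smad-binding elements, not annotated in the table) sits with a minimal CMV promoter fragment and drives nuclear-localised mCherry joined by a P2A peptide to Cre fused to the ERT2 ligand-binding domain. The NLS and P2A are named in the record but not annotated. TGF-β/Smad-active cells should therefore show red nuclei and co-express a Cre that becomes active only upon tamoxifen, allowing lineage tracing or recombination restricted to responding cells.

The pLKO U6 promoter is retained, followed by two short inverted matches to CopGFP that look like a hairpin, possibly an shRNA targeting that sequence, though the record does not describe one. No mammalian drug-selection marker is annotated. The associated study concerns TGF-β-driven heterogeneity and drug resistance in squamous cell carcinoma.
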