Features (pLannotate 1.2.2; 32 found; start..end, strand, type, name):
    529..1233    +  CDS            rtTA3: reverse tetracycline transactivator 3 activates expression from Tet-responsive promoters in the presence of doxycycline
   1259..2194    -  CDS            ERT2: mutated ligand-binding domain of the human estrogen receptor (Feil et al., 1997)
   2207..3235    -  CDS            cre: RECR_BPP1 - Experimental evidence at protein level: Swiss-Prot protein existence level 1. Catalyzes site-specific recombination between two 34-base- pair LOXP sites. Its role is to maintain the phage genome as a monomeric unit-copy plasmid in the lysogenic state. From Escherichia phage P1 (Bacteriophage P1).
   3317..4024    -  CDS            mCherry: mCherry is a basic (constitutively fluorescent) red fluorescent protein published in 2004, derived from Discosoma sp.. It is reported to be a very rapidly-maturing monomer with low acid sensitivity.
   4034..4132    -  CDS            UL126 (fragment): UL126_HCMVA - Protein predicted: Swiss-Prot protein existence level 4. From Human cytomegalovirus (strain AD169) (HHV-5) (Human herpesvirus 5).
   4156..4192    -  promoter       minimal CMV promoter (fragment): human cytomegalovirus (CMV) immediate early promoter
   4377..4445    +  CDS            nef (fragment): NEF_HV1Z2 - Experimental evidence at protein level: Swiss-Prot protein existence level 1. Extracellular Nef protein targets CD4(+) T-lymphocytes for apoptosis by interacting with CXCR4 surface receptors. From Human immunodeficiency virus type 1 group M subtype D (isolate Z2/CDC-Z34) (HIV-1).
   4447..4680    +  LTR            3' LTR (ΔU3): self-inactivating 3' long terminal repeat (LTR) from HIV-1
   4752..4873    +  polyA_signal   SV40 poly(A) signal: SV40 polyadenylation signal
   4913..5048    +  rep_origin     SV40 ori: SV40 origin of replication
   5069..5087    -  promoter       T7 promoter: promoter for bacteriophage T7 RNA polymerase
   5095..5250    +  CDS            lacZα (fragment): LacZα fragment of β-galactosidase; lacZ fragment
   5255..5683    +  rep_origin     f1 ori (sequence partly withheld): f1 bacteriophage origin of replication; arrow indicates direction of (+) strand synthesis
   5736..5840    +  promoter       AmpR promoter: bla
   5841..6701    +  CDS            AmpR: β-lactamase; bla; confers resistance to ampicillin, carbenicillin, and related antibiotics
   6872..7460    +  rep_origin     ori: high-copy-number ColE1/pMB1/pBR322/pUC origin of replication
   7643..7735    +  CDS            lacI (fragment): lac repressor; lacI; The lac repressor binds to the lac operator to inhibit transcription in E. coli. This inhibition can be relieved by adding lactose or isopropyl-β-D-thiogalactopyranoside (IPTG).
   7748..7769    +  protein_bind   CAP binding site: CAP binding activates transcription in the presence of cAMP. E. coli catabolite activator protein
   7784..7814    +  promoter       lac promoter: promoter for the E. coli lac operon
   7822..7838    +  protein_bind   lac operator: The lac repressor binds to the lac operator to inhibit transcription in E. coli. This inhibition can be relieved by adding lactose or isopropyl-β-D-thiogalactopyranoside (IPTG). lac repressor encoded by lacI
   7883..7901    +  promoter       T3 promoter: promoter for bacteriophage T3 RNA polymerase
   7929..8155    +  promoter       RSV promoter: Rous sarcoma virus enhancer/promoter
   8156..8336    +  LTR            5' LTR (truncated): truncated 5' long terminal repeat (LTR) from HIV-1
   8383..8508    +  misc_feature   HIV-1 Ψ: packaging signal of human immunodeficiency virus type 1
   8492..8855    +  CDS            HIV-1 gag (fragment): gag protein from human immunodeficiency virus 1; gag
   9001..9234    +  misc_feature   RRE: The Rev response element (RRE) of HIV-1 allows for Rev-dependent mRNA export from the nucleus to the cytoplasm.
   9611..9711    +  CDS            Rev (fragment): human immunodeficiency virus 1 (HIV-1) Rev protein; rev; enhances nuclear export of unspliced and incompletely spliced viral mRNAs
   9761..10001   +  promoter       U6 promoter: RNA polymerase III promoter for human U6 snRNA
  10012..10032   +  CDS            CopGFP (fragment): green fluorescent protein 2 from Pontellina plumata, also known as ppluGFP2 (Shagin et al., 2004)
  10039..10059   -  CDS            CopGFP (fragment): green fluorescent protein 2 from Pontellina plumata, also known as ppluGFP2 (Shagin et al., 2004)
  10105..10222   +  misc_feature   cPPT/CTS: central polypurine tract and central termination sequence of HIV-1
  10271..507     +  promoter       hPGK promoter (across the origin): human phosphoglycerate kinase 1 promoter
>Addgene plasmid #196936 | SBE-NLS-mCherry-P2A-CreERT2 PGK-rtTA3 | addgene full sequence | sequence record 385723 | Addgene NGS Result
TTGGGGTTGCGCCTTTTCCAAGGCAGCCCTGGGTTTGCGCAGGGACGCGGCTGCTCTGGGCGTGGTTCCG
GGAAACGCAGCGGCGCCGACCCTGGGTCTCGCACATTCTTCACGTCCGTTCGCAGCGTCACCCGGATCTT
CGCCGCTACCCTTGTGGGCCCCCCGGCGACGCTTCCTGCTCCGCCCCTAAGTCGGGAAGGTTCCTTGCGG
TTCGCGGCGTGCCGGACGTGACAAACGGAAGCCGCACGTCTCACTAGTACCCTCGCAGACGGACAGCGCC
AGGGAGCAATGGCAGCGCGCCGACCGCGATGGGCTGTGGCCAATAGCGGCTGCTCAGCAGGGCGCGCCGA
GAGCAGCGGCCGGGAAGGGGCGGTGCGGGAGGCGGGGTGTGGGGCGGTAGTGTGGGCCCTGTTCCTGCCC
GCGCGGTGTTCCGCATTCTGCAAGCCTCCGGAGCGCACGTCGGCAGTCGGCTCCCTCGTTGACCGAATCA
CCGACCTCTCTCCCCAGGGGGATCCACCGGAGCTTACCATGTCTAGGCTGGACAAGAGCAAAGTCATAAA
CGGAGCTCTGGAATTACTCAATGGTGTCGGTATCGAAGGCCTGACGACAAGGAAACTCGCTCAAAAGCTG
GGAGTTGAGCAGCCTACCCTGTACTGGCACGTGAAGAACAAGCGGGCCCTGCTCGATGCCCTGCCAATCG
AGATGCTGGACAGGCATCATACCCACTTCTGCCCCCTGGAAGGCGAGTCATGGCAAGACTTTCTGCGGAA
CAACGCCAAGTCATACCGCTGTGCTCTCCTCTCACATCGCGACGGGGCTAAAGTGCATCTCGGCACCCGC
CCAACAGAGAAACAGTACGAAACCCTGGAAAATCAGCTCGCGTTCCTGTGTCAGCAAGGCTTCTCCCTGG
AGAACGCACTGTACGCTCTGTCCGCCGTGGGCCACTTTACACTGGGCTGCGTATTGGAGGAACAGGAGCA
TCAAGTAGCAAAAGAGGAAAGAGAGACACCTACCACCGATTCTATGCCCCCACTTCTGAGACAAGCAATT
GAGCTGTTCGACCGGCAGGGAGCCGAACCTGCCTTCCTTTTCGGCCTGGAACTAATCATATGTGGCCTGG
AGAAACAGCTAAAGTGCGAAAGCGGCGGGCCGACCGACGCCCTTGACGATTTTGACTTAGACATGCTCCC
AGCCGATGCCCTTGACGATTTTGACCTTGACATGCTCCCCGGGGAAATGCATGACTGCTAGACTAAGCTG
TGGCAGGGAAACCCTCTGCCTCCCCCGTGATGTAATACTTTTGCAAGGAATGCGATGAAGTAGAGCCCGC
AGTGGCCAAGTGGCTTTGGTCCGTCTCCTCCACGGATGCCCCTCCACGGCTAGTGGGCGCATGTAGGCGG
TGGGCGTCCGCCGCCTCCAGCAGCAGGTCATAGAGGGGCACCACGTTCTTGCACTTCATGCTGTACAGAT
GCTCCATGCCTTTGTTACTCATGTGCCTGATGTGGGAGAGGATGAGGAGGAGCTGGGCCAGCCGCTGGTG
CTGCTGCTGCAGGGTCAGGCCTGCCTTGGCCATCAGGTGGATCAAAGTGTCTGTGATCTTGTCCAGGACT
CGGTGGATATGGTCCTTCTCTTCCAGAGACTTCAGGGTGCTGGACAGAAATGTGTACACTCCAGAATTAA
GCAAAATAATAGATTTGAGGCACACAAACTCCTCTCCCTGCAGATTCATCATGCGGAACCGAGATGATGT
AGCCAGCAGCATGTCGAAGATCTCCACCATGCCCTCTACACATTTTCCCTGGTTCCTGTCCAAGAGCAAG
TTAGGAGCAAACAGTAGCTTCACTGGGTGCTCCATGGAGCGCCAGACGAGACCAATCATCAGGATCTCTA
GCCAGGCACATTCAAGAAGGTGGACCTGATCATGGAGGGTCAAATCCACAAAGCCTGGCACCCTCTTCGC
CCAGTTGATCATGTGAACCAGCTCCCTGTCTGCCAGGTTGGTCAGTAAGCCCATCATCGAAGCTTCACTG
AAGGGTCTGGTAGGATCATACTCGGAATAGAGTATGGGGGGCTCAGCATCCAACAAGGCACTGACCATCT
GGTCGGCCGTCAGGGACAAGGCCAGGCTGTTCTTCTTAGAGCGTTTGATCATGAGCGGGCTTGGCCAAAG
GTTGGCAGCTCTCATGTCTCCAGCAGATGGCTCGAGATCGCCATCTTCCAGCAGGCGCACCATTGCCCCT
GTTTCACTATCCAGGTTACGGATATAGTTCATGACAATATTTACATTGGTCCAGCCACCAGCTTGCATGA
TCTCCGGTATTGAAACTCCAGCGCGGGCCATATCTCGCGCGGCTCCGACACGGGCACTGTGTCCAGACCA
GGCCAGGTATCTCTGACCAGAGTCATCCTTAGCGCCGTAAATCAATCGATGAGTTGCTTCAAAAATCCCT
TCCAGGGCGCGAGTTGATAGCTGGCTGGTGGCAGATGGCGCGGCAACACCATTTTTTCTGACCCGGCAAA
ACAGGTAGTTATTCGGATCATCAGCTACACCAGAGACGGAAATCCATCGCTCGACCAGTTTAGTTACCCC
CAGGCTAAGTGCCTTCTCTACACCTGCGGTGCTAACCAGCGTTTTCGTTCTGCCAATATGGATTAACATT
CTCCCACCGTCAGTACGTGAGATATCTTTAACCCTGATCCTGGCAATTTCGGCTATACGTAACAGGGTGT
TATAAGCAATCCCCAGAAATGCCAGATTACGTATATCCTGGCAGCGATCGCTATTTTCCATGAGTGAACG
AACCTGGTCGAAATCAGTGCGTTCGAACGCTAGAGCCTGTTTTGCACGTTCACCGGCATCAACGTTTTCT
TTTCGGATCCGCCGCATAACCAGTGAAACAGCATTGCTGTCACTTGGTCGTGGCAGCCCGGACCGACGAT
GAAGCATGTTTAGCTGGCCCAAATGTTGCTGGATAGTTTTTACTGCCAGACCGCGCGCCTGAAGATATAG
AAGATAATCGCGAACATCTTCAGGTTCTGCGGGAAACCATTTCCGGTTATTCAACTTGCACCATGCCGCC
CACGACCGGCAAACGGACAGAAGCATTTTCCAGGTATGCTCAGAAAACGCCTGGCGATCCCTGAACATGT
CCATCAGGTTCTTGCGAACCTCATCACTCGTTGCATCGACCGGTAATGCAGGCAAATTTTGGTGTACGGT
CAGTAAATTGGACATAGGGCCGGGATTCTCCTCCACGTCACCTGCTTGTTTGAGTAGTGAGAAGTTTGTT
GCTCCAGATCCTGCTAGCTCGGCCGCCTTGTACAGCTCGTCCATGCCGCCGGTGGAGTGGCGGCCCTCGG
CGCGTTCGTACTGTTCCACGATGGTGTAGTCCTCGTTGTGGGAGGTGATGTCCAACTTGATGTTGACGTT
GTAGGCGCCGGGCAGCTGCACGGGCTTCTTGGCCTTGTAGGTGGTCTTGACCTCAGCGTCGTAGTGGCCG
CCGTCCTTCAGCTTCAGCCTCTGCTTGATCTCGCCCTTCAGGGCGCCGTCCTCGGGGTACATCCGCTCGG
AGGAGGCCTCCCAGCCCATGGTCTTCTTCTGCATTACGGGGCCGTCGGAGGGGAAGTTGGTGCCGCGCAG
CTTCACCTTGTAGATGAACTCGCCGTCCTGCAGGGAGGAGTCCTGGGTCACGGTCACCACGCCGCCGTCC
TCGAAGTTCATCACGCGCTCCCACTTGAAGCCCTCGGGGAAGGACAGCTTCAAGTAGTCGGGGATGTCGG
CGGGGTGCTTCACGTAGGCCTTGGAGCCGTACATGAACTGAGGGGACAGGATGTCCCAGGCGAAGGGCAG
GGGGCCACCCTTGGTCACCTTCAGCTTGGCGGTCTGGGTGCCCTCGTAGGGGCGGCCCTCGCCCTCGCCC
TCGATCTCGAACTCGTGGCCGTTCACGGAGCCCTCCATGTGCACCTTGAAGCGCATGAACTCCTTGATGA
TGGCCATGTTATCCTCCTCGCCCTTGCTCACCATCGAAGCCTCAACCTTTCTCTTCTTCTTTGGCGACAT
GGTGGCGACCGGCAGATCTGATCGGTCCCGGTGTCTTCTATGGAGGTCAAAACAGCGTGGATGGCGTCTC
CAGGGATCTGACGGTTCACTAAACCAGCTCTGCTTATATAGGCCTCCCACCGTACACGCCTAGACTTGTC
TGGCTCAGTATGTCTGGCTCCTTCTGTCTGGCTTTCAATGTCTGGCTACAAATGTCTGGCTAACGTTGTC
TGGCTTGGACTGTCTGGCTCGTTATGTCTGGCTGAATGTGTCTGGCTCTGATTGTCTGGCTGCTGATGTC
TGGCTTACCCTGTCTGGCTGACTACGCGTGTCGACGGTACCTTTAAGACCAATGACTTACAAGGCAGCTG
TAGATCTTAGCCACTTTTTAAAAGAAAAGGGGGGACTGGAAGGGCTAATTCACTCCCAACGAAGACAAGA
TCTGCTTTTTGCTTGTACTGGGTCTCTCTGGTTAGACCAGATCTGAGCCTGGGAGCTCTCTGGCTAACTA
GGGAACCCACTGCTTAAGCCTCAATAAAGCTTGCCTTGAGTGCTTCAAGTAGTGTGTGCCCGTCTGTTGT
GTGACTCTGGTAACTAGAGATCCCTCAGACCCTTTTAGTCAGTGTGGAAAATCTCTAGCAGTAGTAGTTC
ATGTCATCTTATTATTCAGTATTTATAACTTGCAAAGAAATGAATATCAGAGAGTGAGAGGAACTTGTTT
ATTGCAGCTTATAATGGTTACAAATAAAGCAATAGCATCACAAATTTCACAAATAAAGCATTTTTTTCAC
TGCATTCTAGTTGTGGTTTGTCCAAACTCATCAATGTATCTTATCATGTCTGGCTCTAGCTATCCCGCCC
CTAACTCCGCCCATCCCGCCCCTAACTCCGCCCAGTTCCGCCCATTCTCCGCCCCATGGCTGACTAATTT
TTTTTATTTATGCAGAGGCCGAGGCCGCCTCGGCCTCTGAGCTATTCCAGAAGTAGTGAGGAGGCTTTTT
TGGAGGCCTAGGGACGTACCCAATTCGCCCTATAGTGAGTCGTATTACGCGCGCTCACTGGCCGTCGTTT
TACAACGTCGTGACTGGGAAAACCCTGGCGTTACCCAACTTAATCGCCTTGCAGCACATCCCCCTTTCGC
CAGCTGGCGTAATAGCGAAGAGGCCCGCACCGATCGCCCTTCCCAACAGTTGCGCAGCCTGAATGGCGAA
TGGG
[124 nt withheld, positions 5255-5378]
C
[91 nt withheld, positions 5380-5470]
A
[49 nt withheld, positions 5472-5520]
CCTTTGACGTTGGAGTCCACGTTCTTT
[37 nt withheld, positions 5548-5584]
ACCCTATCTCGGTCTATTCTTTTGATTTATAAGGGATTTTGCCGATTTCGGCCTATTGGTTAAAAAATGA
GCTGATTTAACAAAAATTTAACGCGAATTTTAACAAAATATTAACGCTTACAATTTAGGTGGCACTTTTC
GGGGAAATGTGCGCGGAACCCCTATTTGTTTATTTTTCTAAATACATTCAAATATGTATCCGCTCATGAG
ACAATAACCCTGATAAATGCTTCAATAATATTGAAAAAGGAAGAGTATGAGTATTCAACATTTCCGTGTC
GCCCTTATTCCCTTTTTTGCGGCATTTTGCCTTCCTGTTTTTGCTCACCCAGAAACGCTGGTGAAAGTAA
AAGATGCTGAAGATCAGTTGGGTGCACGAGTGGGTTACATCGAACTGGATCTCAACAGCGGTAAGATCCT
TGAGAGTTTTCGCCCCGAAGAACGTTTTCCAATGATGAGCACTTTTAAAGTTCTGCTATGTGGCGCGGTA
TTATCCCGTATTGACGCCGGGCAAGAGCAACTCGGTCGCCGCATACACTATTCTCAGAATGACTTGGTTG
AGTACTCACCAGTCACAGAAAAGCATCTTACGGATGGCATGACAGTAAGAGAATTATGCAGTGCTGCCAT
AACCATGAGTGATAACACTGCGGCCAACTTACTTCTGACAACGATCGGAGGACCGAAGGAGCTAACCGCT
TTTTTGCACAACATGGGGGATCATGTAACTCGCCTTGATCGTTGGGAACCGGAGCTGAATGAAGCCATAC
CAAACGACGAGCGTGACACCACGATGCCTGTAGCAATGGCAACAACGTTGCGCAAACTATTAACTGGCGA
ACTACTTACTCTAGCTTCCCGGCAACAATTAATAGACTGGATGGAGGCGGATAAAGTTGCAGGACCACTT
CTGCGCTCGGCCCTTCCGGCTGGCTGGTTTATTGCTGATAAATCTGGAGCCGGTGAGCGTGGGTCTCGCG
GTATCATTGCAGCACTGGGGCCAGATGGTAAGCCCTCCCGTATCGTAGTTATCTACACGACGGGGAGTCA
GGCAACTATGGATGAACGAAATAGACAGATCGCTGAGATAGGTGCCTCACTGATTAAGCATTGGTAACTG
TCAGACCAAGTTTACTCATATATACTTTAGATTGATTTAAAACTTCATTTTTAATTTAAAAGGATCTAGG
TGAAGATCCTTTTTGATAATCTCATGACCAAAATCCCTTAACGTGAGTTTTCGTTCCACTGAGCGTCAGA
CCCCGTAGAAAAGATCAAAGGATCTTCTTGAGATCCTTTTTTTCTGCGCGTAATCTGCTGCTTGCAAACA
AAAAAACCACCGCTACCAGCGGTGGTTTGTTTGCCGGATCAAGAGCTACCAACTCTTTTTCCGAAGGTAA
CTGGCTTCAGCAGAGCGCAGATACCAAATACTGTTCTTCTAGTGTAGCCGTAGTTAGGCCACCACTTCAA
GAACTCTGTAGCACCGCCTACATACCTCGCTCTGCTAATCCTGTTACCAGTGGCTGCTGCCAGTGGCGAT
AAGTCGTGTCTTACCGGGTTGGACTCAAGACGATAGTTACCGGATAAGGCGCAGCGGTCGGGCTGAACGG
GGGGTTCGTGCACACAGCCCAGCTTGGAGCGAACGACCTACACCGAACTGAGATACCTACAGCGTGAGCT
ATGAGAAAGCGCCACGCTTCCCGAAGGGAGAAAGGCGGACAGGTATCCGGTAAGCGGCAGGGTCGGAACA
GGAGAGCGCACGAGGGAGCTTCCAGGGGGAAACGCCTGGTATCTTTATAGTCCTGTCGGGTTTCGCCACC
TCTGACTTGAGCGTCGATTTTTGTGATGCTCGTCAGGGGGGCGGAGCCTATGGAAAAACGCCAGCAACGC
GGCCTTTTTACGGTTCCTGGCCTTTTGCTGGCCTTTTGCTCACATGTTCTTTCCTGCGTTATCCCCTGAT
TCTGTGGATAACCGTATTACCGCCTTTGAGTGAGCTGATACCGCTCGCCGCAGCCGAACGACCGAGCGCA
GCGAGTCAGTGAGCGAGGAAGCGGAAGAGCGCCCAATACGCAAACCGCCTCTCCCCGCGCGTTGGCCGAT
TCATTAATGCAGCTGGCACGACAGGTTTCCCGACTGGAAAGCGGGCAGTGAGCGCAACGCAATTAATGTG
AGTTAGCTCACTCATTAGGCACCCCAGGCTTTACACTTTATGCTTCCGGCTCGTATGTTGTGTGGAATTG
TGAGCGGATAACAATTTCACACAGGAAACAGCTATGACCATGATTACGCCAAGCGCGCAATTAACCCTCA
CTAAAGGGAACAAAAGCTGGAGCTGCAAGCTTAATGTAGTCTTATGCAATACTCTTGTAGTCTTGCAACA
TGGTAACGATGAGTTAGCAACATGCCTTACAAGGAGAGAAAAAGCACCGTGCATGCCGATTGGTGGAAGT
AAGGTGGTACGATCGTGCCTTATTAGGAAGGCAACAGACGGGTCTGACATGGATTGGACGAACCACTGAA
TTGCCGCATTGCAGAGATATTGTATTTAAGTGCCTAGCTCGATACATAAACGGGTCTCTCTGGTTAGACC
AGATCTGAGCCTGGGAGCTCTCTGGCTAACTAGGGAACCCACTGCTTAAGCCTCAATAAAGCTTGCCTTG
AGTGCTTCAAGTAGTGTGTGCCCGTCTGTTGTGTGACTCTGGTAACTAGAGATCCCTCAGACCCTTTTAG
TCAGTGTGGAAAATCTCTAGCAGTGGCGCCCGAACAGGGACTTGAAAGCGAAAGGGAAACCAGAGGAGCT
CTCTCGACGCAGGACTCGGCTTGCTGAAGCGCGCACGGCAAGAGGCGAGGGGCGGCGACTGGTGAGTACG
CCAAAAATTTTGACTAGCGGAGGCTAGAAGGAGAGAGATGGGTGCGAGAGCGTCAGTATTAAGCGGGGGA
GAATTAGATCGCGATGGGAAAAAATTCGGTTAAGGCCAGGGGGAAAGAAAAAATATAAATTAAAACATAT
AGTATGGGCAAGCAGGGAGCTAGAACGATTCGCAGTTAATCCTGGCCTGTTAGAAACATCAGAAGGCTGT
AGACAAATACTGGGACAGCTACAACCATCCCTTCAGACAGGATCAGAAGAACTTAGATCATTATATAATA
CAGTAGCAACCCTCTATTGTGTGCATCAAAGGATAGAGATAAAAGACACCAAGGAAGCTTTAGACAAGAT
AGAGGAAGAGCAAAACAAAAGTAAGACCACCGCACAGCAAGCGGCCGCTGATCTTCAGACCTGGAGGAGG
AGATATGAGGGACAATTGGAGAAGTGAATTATATAAATATAAAGTAGTAAAAATTGAACCATTAGGAGTA
GCACCCACCAAGGCAAAGAGAAGAGTGGTGCAGAGAGAAAAAAGAGCAGTGGGAATAGGAGCTTTGTTCC
TTGGGTTCTTGGGAGCAGCAGGAAGCACTATGGGCGCAGCGTCAATGACGCTGACGGTACAGGCCAGACA
ATTATTGTCTGGTATAGTGCAGCAGCAGAACAATTTGCTGAGGGCTATTGAGGCGCAACAGCATCTGTTG
CAACTCACAGTCTGGGGCATCAAGCAGCTCCAGGCAAGAATCCTGGCTGTGGAAAGATACCTAAAGGATC
AACAGCTCCTGGGGATTTGGGGTTGCTCTGGAAAACTCATTTGCACCACTGCTGTGCCTTGGAATGCTAG
TTGGAGTAATAAATCTCTGGAACAGATTTGGAATCACACGACCTGGATGGAGTGGGACAGAGAAATTAAC
AATTACACAAGCTTAATACACTCCTTAATTGAAGAATCGCAAAACCAGCAAGAAAAGAATGAACAAGAAT
TATTGGAATTAGATAAATGGGCAAGTTTGTGGAATTGGTTTAACATAACAAATTGGCTGTGGTATATAAA
ATTATTCATAATGATAGTAGGAGGCTTGGTAGGTTTAAGAATAGTTTTTGCTGTACTTTCTATAGTGAAT
AGAGTTAGGCAGGGATATTCACCATTATCGTTTCAGACCCACCTCCCAACCCCGAGGGGACCCGACAGGC
CCGAAGGAATAGAAGAAGAAGGTGGAGAGAGAGACAGAGACAGATCCATTCGATTAGTGAACGGATCTCG
ACGGTATCGATCACGAGACTAGCCTCGAGCGGCCGCCCCCTTCACCGAGGGCCTATTTCCCATGATTCCT
TCATATTTGCATATACGATACAAGGCTGTTAGAGAGATAATTGGAATTAATTTGACTGTAAACACAAAGA
TATTAGTACAAAATACGTGACGTAGAAAGTAATAATTTCTTGGGTAGTTTGCAGTTTTAAAATTATGTTT
TAAAATGGACTATCATATGCTTACCGTAACTTGAAAGTATTTCGATTTCTTGGCTTTATATATCTTGTGG
AAAGGACGAAACACCGGCAACAAGATGAAGAGCACCAACTCGAGTTGGTGCTCTTCATCTTGTTGTTTTT
AATTCTCGACCTCGAGACAAATGGCAGTATTCATCCACAATTTTAAAAGAAAAGGGGGGATTGGGGGGTA
CAGTGCAGGGGAAAGAATAGTAGACATAATAGCAACAGACATACAAACTAAAGAATTACAAAAACAAATT
ACAAAAATTCAAAATTTTCGGGTTTATTACAGGGACAGCAGAGATCCACTTTGGCCGCGGCTCGAGGGGG
